>Addgene plasmid #38916 | ATAD2 | addgene full sequence | sequence record 151434 | Addgene NGS Result
AGCGCCTGATGCGGTATTTTCTCCTTACGCATCTGTGCGGTATTTCACACCGCAATGGTGCACTCTCAGT
ACAATCTGCTCTGATGCCGCATAGTTAAGCCAGTATACACTCCGCTATCGCTACGTGACTGGGTCATGGC
TGCGCCCCGACACCCGCCAACACCCGCTGACGCGCCCTGACGGGCTTGTCTGCTCCCGGCATCCGCTTAC
AGACAAGCTGTGACCGTCTCCGGGAGCTGCATGTGTCAGAGGTTTTCACCGTCATCACCGAAACGCGCGA
GGCAGCTGCGGTAAAGCTCATCAGCGTGGTCGTGAAGCGATTCACAGATGTCTGCCTGTTCATCCGCGTC
CAGCTCGTTGAGTTTCTCCAGAAGCGTTAATGTCTGGCTTCTGATAAAGCGGGCCATGTTAAGGGCGGTT
TTTTCCTGTTTGGTCACTGATGCCTCCGTGTAAGGGGGATTTCTGTTCATGGGGGTAATGATACCGATGA
AACGAGAGAGGATGCTCACGATACGGGTTACTGATGATGAACATGCCCGGTTACTGGAACGTTGTGAGGG
TAAACAACTGGCGGTATGGATGCGGCGGGACCAGAGAAAAATCACTCAGGGTCAATGCCAGCGCTTCGTT
AATACAGATGTAGGTGTTCCACAGGGTAGCCAGCAGCATCCTGCGATGCAGATCCGGAACATAATGGTGC
AGGGCGCTGACTTCCGCGTTTCCAGACTTTACGAAACACGGAAACCGAAGACCATTCATGTTGTTGCTCA
GGTCGCAGACGTTTTGCAGCAGCAGTCGCTTCACGTTCGCTCGCGTATCGGTGATTCATTCTGCTAACCA
GTAAGGCAACCCCGCCAGCCTAGCCGGGTCCTCAACGACAGGAGCACGATCATGCGCACCCGTGGGGCCG
CCATGCCGGCGATAATGGCCTGCTTCTCGCCGAAACGTTTGGTGGCGGGACCAGTGACGAAGGCTTGAGC
GAGGGCGTGCAAGATTCCGAATACCGCAAGCGACAGGCCGATCATCGTCGCGCTCCAGCGAAAGCGGTCC
TCGCCGAAAATGACCCAGAGCGCTGCCGGCACCTGTCCTACGAGTTGCATGATAAAGAAGACAGTCATAA
GTGCGGCGACGATAGTCATGCCCCGCGCCCACCGGAAGGAGCTGACTGGGTTGAAGGCTCTCAAGGGCAT
CGGTCGAGATCCCGGTGCCTAATGAGTGAGCTAACTTACATTAATTGCGTTGCGCTCACTGCCCGCTTTC
CAGTCGGGAAACCTGTCGTGCCAGCTGCATTAATGAATCGGCCAACGCGCGGGGAGAGGCGGTTTGCGTA
TTGGGCGCCAGGGTGGTTTTTCTTTTCACCAGTGAGACGGGCAACAGCTGATTGCCCTTCACCGCCTGGC
CCTGAGAGAGTTGCAGCAAGCGGTCCACGCTGGTTTGCCCCAGCAGGCGAAAATCCTGTTTGATGGTGGT
TAACGGCGGGATATAACATGAGCTGTCTTCGGTATCGTCGTATCCCACTACCGAGATATCCGCACCAACG
CGCAGCCCGGACTCGGTAATGGCGCGCATTGCGCCCAGCGCCATCTGATCGTTGGCAACCAGCATCGCAG
TGGGAACGATGCCCTCATTCAGCATTTGCATGGTTTGTTGAAAACCGGACATGGCACTCCAGTCGCCTTC
CCGTTCCGCTATCGGCTGAATTTGATTGCGAGTGAGATATTTATGCCAGCCAGCCAGACGCAGACGCGCC
GAGACAGAACTTAATGGGCCCGCTAACAGCGCGATTTGCTGGTGACCCAATGCGACCAGATGCTCCACGC
CCAGTCGCGTACCGTCTTCATGGGAGAAAATAATACTGTTGATGGGTGTCTGGTCAGAGACATCAAGAAA
TAACGCCGGAACATTAGTGCAGGCAGCTTCCACAGCAATGGCATCCTGGTCATCCAGCGGATAGTTAATG
ATCAGCCCACTGACGCGTTGCGCGAGAAGATTGTGCACCGCCGCTTTACAGGCTTCGACGCCGCTTCGTT
CTACCATCGACACCACCACGCTGGCACCCAGTTGATCGGCGCGAGATTTAATCGCCGCGACAATTTGCGA
CGGCGCGTGCAGGGCCAGACTGGAGGTGGCAACGCCAATCAGCAACGACTGTTTGCCCGCCAGTTGTTGT
GCCACGCGGTTGGGAATGTAATTCAGCTCCGCCATCGCCGCTTCCACTTTTTCCCGCGTTTTCGCAGAAA
CGTGGCTGGCCTGGTTCACCACGCGGGAAACGGTCTGATAAGAGACACCGGCATACTCTGCGACATCGTA
TAACGTTACTGGTTTCACATTCACCACCCTGAATTGACTCTCTTCCGGGCGCTATCATGCCATACCGCGA
AAGGTTTTGCGCCATTCGATGGTGTCCGGGATCTCGACGCTCTCCCTTATGCGACTCCTGCATTAGGAAG
CAGCCCAGTAGTAGGTTGAGGCCGTTGAGCACCGCCGCCGCAAGGAATGGTGCATGCAAGGAGATGGCGC
CCAACAGTCCCCCGGCCACGGGGCCTGCCACCATACCCACGCCGAAACAAGCGCTCATGAGCCCGAAGTG
GCGAGCCCGATCTTCCCCATCGGTGATGTCGGCGATATAGGCGCCAGCAACCGCACCTGTGGCGCCGGTG
ATGCCGGCCACGATGCGTCCGGCGTAGAGGATCGAGATCTCGATCCCGCGAAATTAATACGACTCACTAT
AGGGGAATTGTGAGCGGATAACAATTCCCCTCTAGAAATAATTTTGTTTAACTTTAAGAAGGAGATATAC
ATATGCACCATCATCATCATCATTCTTCTGGTGTAGATCTGGGTACCGAGAACCTGTACTTCCAATCCAT
GCAGGAAGAAGATACCTTTCGCGAACTGCGTATTTTTCTGCGCAACGTGACCCATCGTCTGGCGATTGAT
AAACGTTTTCGTGTTTTTACCAAACCGGTTGATCCGGATGAAGTGCCGGATTATGTGACCGTGATTAAAC
AGCCGATGGATCTGAGCAGCGTTATCAGCAAAATTGATCTGCATAAATATCTGACCGTTAAAGATTATCT
GCGCGATATTGATCTGATCTGCAGCAATGCGCTGGAATATAATCCGGATCGTGATCCGGGCGATCGCCTG
ATTCGTCATCGTGCGTGTGCGCTGCGCGATACCGCCTATGCGATTATTAAAGAAGAACTGGATGAAGATT
TTGAACAGCTGTGCGAAGAAATTCAGGAAAGCCGTTGACAGTAAAGGTGGATACGGATCCGAATTCGAGC
TCCGTCGACAAGCTTGCGGCCGCACTCGAGCACCACCACCACCACCACTGAGATCCGGCTGCTAACAAAG
CCCGAAAGGAAGCTGAGTTGGCTGCTGCCACCGCTGAGCAATAACTAGCATAACCCCTTGGGGCCTCTAA
ACGGGTCTTGAGGGGTTTTTTGCTGAAAGGAGGAACTATATCCGGATTGGCGAATGGG
[124 nt withheld, positions 3489-3612]
C
[91 nt withheld, positions 3614-3704]
A
[49 nt withheld, positions 3706-3754]
CCTTTGACGTTGGAGTCCACGTTCTTT
[37 nt withheld, positions 3782-3818]
ACCCTATCTCGGTCTATTCTTTTGATTTATAAGGGATTTTGCCGATTTCGGCCTATTGGTTAAAAAATGA
GCTGATTTAACAAAAATTTAACGCGAATTTTAACAAAATATTAACGCTTACAATTTAGGTGGCACTTTTC
GGGGAAATGTGCGCGGAACCCCTATTTGTTTATTTTTCTAAATACATTCAAATATGTATCCGCTCATGAA
TTAATTCTTAGAAAAACTCATCGAGCATCAAATGAAACTGCAATTTATTCATATCAGGATTATCAATACC
ATATTTTTGAAAAAGCCGTTTCTGTAATGAAGGAGAAAACTCACCGAGGCAGTTCCATAGGATGGCAAGA
TCCTGGTATCGGTCTGCGATTCCGACTCGTCCAACATCAATACAACCTATTAATTTCCCCTCGTCAAAAA
TAAGGTTATCAAGTGAGAAATCACCATGAGTGACGACTGAATCCGGTGAGAATGGCAAAAGTTTATGCAT
TTCTTTCCAGACTTGTTCAACAGGCCAGCCATTACGCTCGTCATCAAAATCACTCGCATCAACCAAACCG
TTATTCATTCGTGATTGCGCCTGAGCGAGACGAAATACGCGATCGCTGTTAAAAGGACAATTACAAACAG
GAATCGAATGCAACCGGCGCAGGAACACTGCCAGCGCATCAACAATATTTTCACCTGAATCAGGATATTC
TTCTAATACCTGGAATGCTGTTTTCCCGGGGATCGCAGTGGTGAGTAACCATGCATCATCAGGAGTACGG
ATAAAATGCTTGATGGTCGGAAGAGGCATAAATTCCGTCAGCCAGTTTAGTCTGACCATCTCATCTGTAA
CATCATTGGCAACGCTACCTTTGCCATGTTTCAGAAACAACTCTGGCGCATCGGGCTTCCCATACAATCG
ATAGATTGTCGCACCTGATTGCCCGACATTATCGCGAGCCCATTTATACCCATATAAATCAGCATCCATG
TTGGAATTTAATCGCGGCCTAGAGCAAGACGTTTCCCGTTGAATATGGCTCATAACACCCCTTGTATTAC
TGTTTATGTAAGCAGACAGTTTTATTGTTCATGACCAAAATCCCTTAACGTGAGTTTTCGTTCCACTGAG
CGTCAGACCCCGTAGAAAAGATCAAAGGATCTTCTTGAGATCCTTTTTTTCTGCGCGTAATCTGCTGCTT
GCAAACAAAAAAACCACCGCTACCAGCGGTGGTTTGTTTGCCGGATCAAGAGCTACCAACTCTTTTTCCG
AAGGTAACTGGCTTCAGCAGAGCGCAGATACCAAATACTGTCCTTCTAGTGTAGCCGTAGTTAGGCCACC
ACTTCAAGAACTCTGTAGCACCGCCTACATACCTCGCTCTGCTAATCCTGTTACCAGTGGCTGCTGCCAG
TGGCGATAAGTCGTGTCTTACCGGGTTGGACTCAAGACGATAGTTACCGGATAAGGCGCAGCGGTCGGGC
TGAACGGGGGGTTCGTGCACACAGCCCAGCTTGGAGCGAACGACCTACACCGAACTGAGATACCTACAGC
GTGAGCTATGAGAAAGCGCCACGCTTCCCGAAGGGAGAAAGGCGGACAGGTATCCGGTAAGCGGCAGGGT
CGGAACAGGAGAGCGCACGAGGGAGCTTCCAGGGGGAAACGCCTGGTATCTTTATAGTCCTGTCGGGTTT
CGCCACCTCTGACTTGAGCGTCGATTTTTGTGATGCTCGTCAGGGGGGCGGAGCCTATGGAAAAACGCCA
GCAACGCGGCCTTTTTACGGTTCCTGGCCTTTTGCTGGCCTTTTGCTCACATGTTCTTTCCTGCGTTATC
CCCTGATTCTGTGGATAACCGTATTACCGCCTTTGAGTGAGCTGATACCGCTCGCCGCAGCCGAACGACC
GAGCGCAGCGAGTCAGTGAGCGAGGAAGCGGAAG
Features (pLannotate 1.2.2; 19 found; start..end, strand, type, name):
      5..144     -  misc_feature   bom: basis of mobility region from pBR322
    246..437     -  CDS            rop: Rop protein, which maintains plasmids at low copy number; rop
    454..834     +  CDS            YPB1_ECOLX: Protein predicted: Swiss-Prot protein existence level 4. From Escherichia coli.
    906..1197    -  CDS            TcR (fragment): tetracycline efflux protein; tet; confers resistance to tetracycline
   1212..1233    -  protein_bind   CAP binding site: CAP binding activates transcription in the presence of cAMP. E. coli catabolite activator protein
   1246..2328    -  CDS            lacI: lac repressor; lacI; The lac repressor binds to the lac operator to inhibit transcription in E. coli. This inhibition can be relieved by adding lactose or isopropyl-β-D-thiogalactopyranoside (IPTG).
   2329..2406    -  promoter       lacI promoter: lacI
   2414..2693    -  CDS            TcR (fragment): tetracycline efflux protein; tet; confers resistance to tetracycline
   2715..2733    +  promoter       T7 promoter: promoter for bacteriophage T7 RNA polymerase
   2734..2758    +  protein_bind   lac operator: The lac repressor binds to the lac operator to inhibit transcription in E. coli. This inhibition can be relieved by adding lactose or isopropyl-β-D-thiogalactopyranoside (IPTG). lac repressor encoded by lacI
   2773..2795    +  RBS            RBS: efficient ribosome binding site from bacteriophage T7 gene 10 (Olins and Rangwala, 1989)
   2872..3255    +  CDS            Atad2 (fragment): ATAD2_MOUSE - Experimental evidence at protein level: Swiss-Prot protein existence level 1. May be a transcriptional coactivator of the nuclear receptor ESR1 required to induce the expression of a subset of estradiol target genes, such as CCND1, MYC and E2F1. May play a role in the recruitment or occupancy of CREBBP at some ESR1 target gene promoters. May be required for histone hyperacetylation (By similarity). From Mus musculus (Mouse).
   3321..3338    +  CDS            9xHis (fragment): 9xHis affinity tag
   3348..3397    +  CDS            SET1 (fragment): solubility-enhancement tag derived from T7 phage gene 10B
   3405..3452    +  terminator     T7 terminator: transcription terminator for bacteriophage T7 RNA polymerase
   3489..3917    +  rep_origin     f1 ori (sequence partly withheld): f1 bacteriophage origin of replication; arrow indicates direction of (+) strand synthesis
   3970..4027    +  promoter       AmpR promoter (fragment): bla
   4036..4851    -  CDS            KanR: aminoglycoside phosphotransferase; aph(3')-Ia; confers resistance to kanamycin in bacteria or G418 (Geneticin®) in eukaryotes
   4973..5561    +  rep_origin     ori: high-copy-number ColE1/pMB1/pBR322/pUC origin of replication
