[The description below was written by a language model from this plasmid's Addgene catalogue record and pLannotate feature annotations shown in this document.]
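Description:
ATAD2 is a bacterial expression plasmid built on the pNIC28-Bsa4 backbone, a pET-style vector used for ligation-independent cloning of protein fragments intended for structural biology. It carries a 471 bp codon-optimized insert from human ATAD2 (a two-AAA-domain protein also known as ANCCA). The record notes that the insert may not be the full open reading frame, and its size indicates a domain-sized fragment prepared for structure determination, with an associated PDB entry listed among the alternative names. The automated annotation labels the coding region as a fragment matching mouse Atad2, which reflects a homology-based match to a database entry rather than the source species; the catalogue gives the species as human.

Expression is driven by a T7 promoter followed by a lac operator and the phage T7 gene 10 ribosome binding site, and is terminated by the T7 terminator. A plasmid-borne lacI gene with its own promoter supplies repressor, so transcription is held off until induced with IPTG in a host that provides T7 RNA polymerase. According to the catalogue, the protein is made with an N-terminal His tag followed by a TEV protease site, allowing metal-affinity purification and tag removal; this tag is not separately annotated in the feature table. The His-tag fragment detected downstream of the insert is most likely a vector remnant that is not translated, although the record does not state this.

The plasmid is selected with kanamycin through an aminoglycoside phosphotransferase gene and replicates from a ColE1/pBR322-type origin with rop and bom elements, consistent with the low copy number listed. An f1 origin and residual tetracycline-resistance gene fragments from the parental backbone are also present.
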