Addgene plasmid #38916: ATAD2
Purpose: Bacterial expression for structure determination; may not be full ORF
Depositing lab: Nicola Burgess-Brown. Depositing organization: University of Oxford.
Backbone
  Vector backbone: pNIC28-Bsa4
  Backbone manufacturer: SGC
  Vector type: Bacterial Expression
Growth in bacteria
  Bacterial resistance: Kanamycin, 50 μg/mL
  Growth temperature: 37°C
  Growth strain: Mach1
  Copy number: Low Copy
Gene/Insert
  Gene/Insert name: ATAD2 (alt names: two AAA domain containing protein; PDB:3DAI)
  Species: H. sapiens (human)
  Insert size (bp): 471
  Mutation: codon-optimized
  Entrez Gene: ATAD2 (a.k.a. ANCCA, CT137, PRO2000)
  Tag / fusion protein: His Tev (N terminal on insert)
  Cloning method: Ligation Independent Cloning
  Sequencing primers: 5′ T7; 3′ T7-term
Terms and licenses: Academic/Nonprofit Terms; Industry Terms: Not Available to Industry
How to cite: ATAD2 was a gift from Nicola Burgess-Brown (Addgene plasmid # 38916 ; http://n2t.net/addgene:38916 ; RRID:Addgene_38916)
