>Addgene plasmid #38916 | ATAD2 | depositor partial sequence | sequence record 48974 | ATAD2 sequence 471 bps
ATGCACCATCATCATCATCATTCTTCTGGTGTAGATCTGGGTACCGAGAACCTGTACTTCCAATCCATGC
AGGAAGAAGATACCTTTCGCGAACTGCGTATTTTTCTGCGCAACGTGACCCATCGTCTGGCGATTGATAA
ACGTTTTCGTGTTTTTACCAAACCGGTTGATCCGGATGAAGTGCCGGATTATGTGACCGTGATTAAACAG
CCGATGGATCTGAGCAGCGTTATCAGCAAAATTGATCTGCATAAATATCTGACCGTTAAAGATTATCTGC
GCGATATTGATCTGATCTGCAGCAATGCGCTGGAATATAATCCGGATCGTGATCCGGGCGATCGCCTGAT
TCGTCATCGTGCGTGTGCGCTGCGCGATACCGCCTATGCGATTATTAAAGAAGAACTGGATGAAGATTTT
GAACAGCTGTGCGAAGAAATTCAGGAAAGCCGTTGACAGTAAAGGTGGATA
