>Addgene plasmid #38916 | ATAD2 | addgene partial sequence | sequence record 51436 | T7_term
TGTTAGCAGCCGGATCTCAGTGGTGGTGGTGGTGGTGCTCGAGTGCGGCCGCAAGCTTGTCGACGGAGCT
CGAATTCGGATCCGTATCCACCTTTACTGTCAACGGCTTTCCTGAATTTCTTCGCACAGCTGTTCAAAAT
CTTCATCCAGTTCTTCTTTAATAATCGCATAGGCGGTATCGCGCAGCGCACACGCACGATGACGAATCAG
GCGATCGCCCGGATCACGATCCGGATTATATTCCAGCGCATTGCTGCAGATCAGATCAATATCGCGCAGA
TAATCTTTAACGGTCAGATATTTATGCAGATCAATTTTGCTGATAACGCTGCTCAGATCCATCGGCTGTT
TAATCACGGTCACATAATCCGGCACTTCATCCGGATCAACCGGTTTGGTAAAAACACGAAAACGTTTATC
AATCGCCAGACGATGGGTCACGTTGCGCAGAAAAATACGCAGTTCGCGAAAGGTATCTTCTTCCTGCATG
GATTGGAAGTACAGGTTCTCGGTACCCAGATCTACACCAGAAGAATGATGATGATGATGGTGCATATGTA
TATCTCCTTCTTAAAGTTAAACAAAATTATTTCTAGAGGGGAATTGTTATCCGCTCACAATTCCCCTATA
GTGAGTCGTATTAATTTCGCGGGATCGAGATCTCGATCCTCTACGCCGGACGCATCGTGGCCGGCATCAC
CGGCGCCACAGGTGCGGTTGCTGGCGCCTATATCGCCGACATCACCGATGGGGAAGATCGGGCTCGCCAC
TTCGGGCTCATGAGCGCTTGTTTCGGCGTGGGTATGGTGGCAGGCCCCGTGGCCGGGGGACTGTTGGGCG
CCATCTCCTTGCATGCACCATTCCTTGCGGCGGCGGTGCTCAACGGCCTCAACCTACTA
