>Addgene plasmid #38916 | ATAD2 | addgene partial sequence | sequence record 51438 | T7 5'-TAATACGACTCACTATAGGG-3'
ATTTTGTTTAACTTTAAGAAGGAGATATACATATGCACCATCATCATCATCATTCTTCTGGTGTAGATCT
GGGTACCGAGAACCTGTACTTCCAATCCATGCAGGAAGAAGATACCTTTCGCGAACTGCGTATTTTTCTG
CGCAACGTGACCCATCGTCTGGCGATTGATAAACGTTTTCGTGTTTTTACCAAACCGGTTGATCCGGATG
AAGTGCCGGATTATGTGACCGTGATTAAACAGCCGATGGATCTGAGCAGCGTTATCAGCAAAATTGATCT
GCATAAATATCTGACCGTTAAAGATTATCTGCGCGATATTGATCTGATCTGCAGCAATGCGCTGGAATAT
AATCCGGATCGTGATCCGGGCGATCGCCTGATTCGTCATCGTGCGTGTGCGCTGCGCGATACCGCCTATG
CGATTATTAAAGAAGAACTGGATGAAGATTTTGAACAGCTGTGCGAAGAAATTCAGGAAAGCCGTTGACA
GTAAAGGTGGATACGGATCCGAATTCGAGCTCCGTCGACAAGCTTGCGGCCGCACTCGAGCACCACCACC
ACCACCACTGAGATCCGGCTGCTAACAAAGCCCGAAAGGAAGCTGAGTTGGCTGCTGCCACCGCTGAGCA
ATAACTAGCATAACCCCTTGGGGCCTCTAAACGGGTCTTGAGGGGTTTTTTGCTGAAAGGAGGAACTATA
TCCGGATTGGCGAATGGG
[124 nt withheld, positions 719-842]
C
[70 nt withheld, positions 844-913]
CTCGACCC
